>Addgene plasmid #157524 | pD649-HAsp-PTPRU-COMP5AP-AviTag-9xHis | depositor full sequence | sequence record 304157 | Full Sequence
TTTCAATATTATTGAAGCATTTATCAGGGTTATTGTCTCATGAGCGGATACATATTTGAATGTATTTAGA
AAAATAAACAAATAGGGGTCAGTGTTACAACCAATTAACCAATTCTGAACATTATCGCGAGCCCATTTAT
ACCTGAATATGGCTCATAACACCCCTTGCTCATGACCAAAATCCCTTAACGTGAGTTACGCGCGCGTCGT
TCCACTGAGCGTCAGACCCCGTAGAAAAGATCAAAGGATCTTCTTGAGATCCTTTTTTTCTGCGCGTAAT
CTGCTGCTTGCAAACAAAAAAACCACCGCTACCAGCGGTGGTTTGTTTGCCGGATCAAGAGCTACCAACT
CTTTTTCCGAAGGTAACTGGCTTCAGCAGAGCGCAGATACCAAATACTGTTCTTCTAGTGTAGCCGTAGT
TAGCCCACCACTTCAAGAACTCTGTAGCACCGCCTACATACCTCGCTCTGCTAATCCTGTTACCAGTGGC
TGCTGCCAGTGGCGATAAGTCGTGTCTTACCGGGTTGGACTCAAGACGATAGTTACCGGATAAGGCGCAG
CGGTCGGGCTGAACGGGGGGTTCGTGCACACAGCCCAGCTTGGAGCGAACGACCTACACCGAACTGAGAT
ACCTACAGCGTGAGCTATGAGAAAGCGCCACGCTTCCCGAAGGGAGAAAGGCGGACAGGTATCCGGTAAG
CGGCAGGGTCGGAACAGGAGAGCGCACGAGGGAGCTTCCAGGGGGAAACGCCTGGTATCTTTATAGTCCT
GTCGGGTTTCGCCACCTCTGACTTGAGCGTCGATTTTTGTGATGCTCGTCAGGGGGGCGGAGCCTATGGA
AAAACGCCAGCAACGCGGCCTTTTTACGGTTCCTGGCCTTTTGCTGGCCTTTTGCTCACATGTTCTTTCC
TGCGTTATCCCCTGATTCTGTGGATAACCGTATTACCGCCTTTGAGTGAGCTGATACCGCTCGCCGCAGC
CGAACGACCGAGCGCAGCGAGTCAGTGAGCGAGGAAGCGGAAGGCGAGAGTAGGGAACTGCCAGGCATCA
AACTAAGCAGAAGGCCCCTGACGGATGGCCTTTTTGCGTTTCTACAAACTCTTTCTGTGTTGTAAAACGA
CGGCCAGTCTTAAGCTCGGGCCCCCTGGGCGGTTCTGATAACGAGTAATCGTTAATCCGCAAATAACGTA
AAAACCCGCTTCGGCGGGTTTTTTTATGGGGGGAGTTTAGGGAAAGAGCATTTGTCAGAATATTTAAGGG
CGCCTGTCACTTTGCTTGATATATGAGAATTATTTAACCTTATAAATGAGAAAAAAGCAACGCACTTTAA
ATAAGATACGTTGCTTTTTCGATTGATGAACACCTATAATTAAACTATTCATCTATTATTTATGATTTTT
TGTATATACAATATTTCTAGTTTGTTAAAGAGAATTAAGAAAATAAATCTCGAAAATAATAAAGGGAAAA
TCAGTTTTTGATATCAAAATTATACATGTCAACGATAATACAAAATATAATACAAACTATAAGATGTTAT
CAGTATTTATTATCATTTAGAATAAATTTTGTGTCGCCCTTAATTGTGAGCGGATAACAATTACGAGCTT
CATGCACAGTGGCGTTGACTCAATATTGGCCATTAGCCATATTATTCATTGGTTATATAGCATAAATCAA
TATTGGCTATTGGCCATTGCATACGTTGTATCTATATCATAATATGTACATTTATATTGGCTCATGTCCA
ATATGACCGCCATGTTGGCATTGATTATTGACTAGTTATTAATAGTAATCAATTACGGGGTCATTAGTTC
ATAGCCCATATATGGAGTTCCGCGTTACATAACTTACGGTAAATGGCCCGCCTGGCTGACCGCCCAACGA
CCCCCGCCCATTGACGTCAATAATGACGTATGTTCCCATAGTAACGCCAATAGGGACTTTCCATTGACGT
CAATGGGTGGAGTATTTACGGTAAACTGCCCACTTGGCAGTACATCAAGTGTATCATATGCCAAGTACGC
CCCCTATTGACGTCAATGACGGTAAATGGCCCGCCTGGCATTATGCCCAGTACATGACCTTATGGGACTT
TCCTACTTGGCAGTACATCTACGTATTAGTCATCGCTATTACCATGGTGATGCGGTTTTGGCAGTACATC
AATGGGCGTGGATAGCGGTTTGACTCACGGGGATTTCCAAGTCTCCACCCCATTGACGTCAATGGGAGTT
TGTTTTGGCACCAAAATCAACGGGACTTTCCAAAATGTCGTAACAACTCCGCCCCATTGACGCAAATGGG
CGGTAGGCGTGTACGGTGGGAGGTCTATATAAGCAGAGCTCGTTTAGTGAACCGTCAGATCGCCTGGAGA
CGCCATCCACGCTGTTTTGACCTCCATAGAAGACACCGGGACCGATCCAGCCTCCGCGGCCGGGAACGGT
GCATTGGAACGCGGATTCCCCGTGCCAAGAGTGACGTAAGTACCGCCTATAGAGTCTATAGGCCCACCCC
CTTGGCTTCGTTAGAACGCGGCTACAATTAATACATAACCTTATGTATCATACACATACGATTTAGGTGA
CACTATAGAATAACATCCACTTTGCCTTTCTCTCCACAGGTGTCCACTCCCAGGTCCAACTGCACCTCGG
TTCTATCGAAAACGCGCCTGCTAGCGCCACCATGAAGACCATCATTGCCCTGAGCTACATCTTCTGCCTG
GTGTTCGCTGCGGCCGCCGAAACAGAAACACCAGCCGCCGGATGTACCTTCGAGGAAGCTTCTGATCCTG
CCGTGCCTTGCGAGTACTCTCAGGCCCAGTACGACGACTTCCAGTGGGAGCAAGTGCGGATTCACCCTGG
AACAAGAGCCCCTGCTGATCTGCCTCACGGCAGCTACCTGATGGTCAATACCTCTCAGCATGCCCCTGGA
CAGAGGGCCCACGTGATCTTTCAGAGCCTGAGCGAGAACGACACCCACTGCGTGCAGTTCAGCTACTTCC
TGTACAGCAGAGATGGACACAGCCCTGGCACACTGGGCGTGTACGTTAGAGTTAATGGCGGCCCTCTGGG
CAGCGCCGTGTGGAATATGACAGGATCTCATGGCAGACAGTGGCACCAGGCCGAACTGGCCGTTAGCACC
TTCTGGCCTAATGAGTACCAGGTGCTGTTCGAGGCCCTGATCAGCCCCGATAGAAGAGGCTACATGGGCC
TCGACGATATCCTGCTGCTGAGCTACCCTTGTGCCAAGGCTCCTCACTTTAGCAGACTGGGCGACGTGGA
AGTGAATGCCGGCCAGAATGCCAGCTTTCAGTGTATGGCTGCTGGCAGAGCCGCCGAGGCTGAAAGATTT
CTGCTGCAGAGACAGTCTGGCGCCCTGGTTCCAGCTGCCGGCGTTAGACACATCAGCCATCGGAGATTTC
TGGCCACCTTTCCTCTGGCTGCCGTGTCCAGAGCCGAGCAGGATCTGTATAGATGCGTGTCACAGGCTCC
TAGAGGCGCTGGCGTGTCCAATTTTGCCGAGCTGATCGTGAAAGAGCCTCCTACACCTATCGCTCCTCCA
CAGCTGCTGAGAGCCGGACCTACCTATCTGATCATCCAGCTGAACACCAACAGCATCATCGGCGACGGCC
CTATCGTGCGGAAAGAAATCGAGTACAGAATGGCCAGAGGACCCTGGGCCGAAGTGCATGCAGTTAGCCT
GCAGACCTACAAGCTGTGGCATCTGGACCCCGACACCGAGTACGAAATCAGCGTGCTGCTTACAAGACCT
GGCGACGGTGGAACAGGCAGACCTGGACCTCCTCTGATCAGCAGAACAAAGTGCGCCGAGCCTATGAGAG
CCCCTAAAGGACTGGCCTTTGCCGAGATTCAGGCCAGACAGCTGACTCTGCAATGGGAGCCTCTGGGCTA
CAATGTGACCAGGTGTCACACCTACACCGTGTCTCTGTGCTACCACTACACCCTGGGCAGCAGCCACAAC
CAGACCATCAGAGAATGCGTGAAAACCGAGCAGGGCGTGTCCCGGTACACCATCAAGAACCTGCTGCCTT
ACCGGAATGTGCACGTGCGCCTGGTGCTGACAAACCCCGAAGGCCGGAAAGAGGGCAAAGAAGTCACCTT
CCAGACCGACGAGGATGTGCCTTCTGGAATTGCCGCCGAGAGCCTGACCTTCACACCCCTGGAAGATATG
ATCTTTCTGAAGTGGGAAGAACCCCAAGAGCCTAACGGCCTGATCACCCAGTATGAGATCAGCTACCAGA
GCATCGAGAGCAGCGACCCTGCTGTGAATGTGCCCGGACCTAGAAGAACCATCAGCAAGCTGCGGAACGA
GACATACCACGTGTTCAGCAATCTGCACCCCGGCACCACCTACCTGTTTTCTGTTAGAGCCCGGACAGGC
AAAGGCTTTGGACAGGCCGCTCTGACCGAGATCACCACCAATATCAGCGCCCCTAGCTTCGACTACGCCG
ACATGCCTTCTCCACTGGGCGAGAGCGAGAATACCATCACAGTGCTGCTCAGACCCGCTCAAGGCAGAGG
CGCCCCTATCAGCGTGTACCAAGTGATCGTGGAAGAAGAGAGAGCCAGACGGCTGAGAAGAGAGCCTGGC
GGACAGGATTGCTTTCCCGTGCCTCTGACATTTGAGGCTGCCCTGGCTAGAGGACTGGTGCACTATTTTG
GAGCCGAGCTGGCCGCTTCTAGCCTGCCTGAAGCTATGCCTTTCACCGTGGGCGACAATCAGACCTATAG
AGGCTTCTGGAACCCTCCACTGGAACCCAGAAAGGCCTACCTGATCTACTTCCAAGCCGCCAGCCACCTG
AAGGGCGAGACAAGACTGAATTGCATCAGAATCGCCCGGAAGGCCGCCTGCAAAGAGTCTAAAAGACCTC
TGGAAGTGTCCCAGCGGAGCGAGGAAATGGGCCTGATTCTTGGCGCGCCGGAAGATCAAGTTGATCCAAG
ATTGATTGATGGCAAGGGCGGATCTCTGGAGGTGCTGTTCCAGGGACCAGGCGGAAGCGGCAATCCCGGC
GGCGATCTGGCCCCCCAGATGCTGCGCGAGCTGCAGGAGACCAATGCCGCCCTGCAGGACGTGCGCGAGC
TGCTGCGCCACCGCGTGAAGGAGATCACCTTCCTGAAGAACACCGTGATGGAGTGCGACGCCTGCGGTAT
GCAGCCCTCTAGAGGCTCCGGCTCCATCATCCCAGTTGAGGAGGAGAACCCGGACTTCTGGAACCGCGAG
GCAGCCGAGGCCCTGGGTGCCGCCAAGAAGCTGCAGCCTGCACAGACAGCCGCCAAGAACCTCATCATCT
TCCTGGGCGATGGGATGGGGGTGTCTACGGTGACAGCTGCCAGGATCCTAAAAGGGCAGAAGAAGGACAA
ACTGGGGCCTGAGATACCCCTGGCCATGGACCGCTTCCCATATGTGGCTCTGTCCAAGACATACAATGTA
GACAAACATGTGCCAGACAGTGGAGCCACAGCCACGGCCTACCTGTGCGGGGTCAAGGGCAACTTCCAGA
CCATTGGCTTGAGTGCAGCCGCCCGCTTTAACCAGTGCAACACGACACGCGGCAACGAGGTCATCTCCGT
GATGAATCGGGCCAAGAAAGCAGGGAAGTCAGTGGGAGTGGTAACCACCACACGAGTGCAGCACGCCTCG
CCAGCCGGCACCTACGCCCACACGGTGAACCGCAACTGGTACTCGGACGCCGACGTGCCTGCCTCGGCCC
GCCAGGAGGGGTGCCAGGACATCGCTACGCAGCTCATCTCCAACATGGACATTGACGTGATCCTAGGTGG
AGGCCGAAAGTACATGTTTCGCATGGGAACCCCAGACCCTGAGTACCCAGATGACTACAGCCAAGGTGGG
ACCAGGCTGGACGGGAAGAATCTGGTGCAGGAATGGCTGGCGAAGCGCCAGGGTGCCCGGTATGTGTGGA
ACCGCACTGAGCTCATGCAGGCTTCCCTGGACCCGTCTGTGACCCATCTCATGGGTCTCTTTGAGCCTGG
AGACATGAAATACGAGATCCACCGAGACTCCACACTGGACCCCTCCCTGATGGAGATGACAGAGGCTGCC
CTGCGCCTGCTGAGCAGGAACCCCCGCGGCTTCTTCCTCTTCGTGGAGGGTGGTCGCATCGACCATGGTC
ATCATGAAAGCAGGGCTTACCGGGCACTGACTGAGACGATCATGTTCGACGACGCCATTGAGAGGGCGGG
CCAGCTCACCAGCGAGGAGGACACGCTGAGCCTCGTCACTGCCGACCACTCCCACGTCTTCTCCTTCGGA
GGCTACCCCCTGCGAGGGAGCTCCATCTTCGGGCTGGCCCCTGGCAAGGCCCGGGACAGGAAGGCCTACA
CGGTCCTCCTATACGGAAACGGTCCAGGCTATGTGCTCAAGGACGGCGCCCGGCCGGATGTTACCGAGAG
CGAGAGCGGGAGCCCCGAGTATCGGCAGCAGTCAGCAGTGCCCCTGGACGAAGAGACCCACGCAGGCGAG
GACGTGGCGGTGTTCGCGCGCGGCCCGCAGGCGCACCTGGTTCACGGCGTGCAGGAGCAGACCTTCATAG
CGCACGTCATGGCCTTCGCCGCCTGCCTGGAGCCCTACACCGCCTGCGACCTGGCGCCCCCCGCCGGCAC
CACCGACGCCGCGCACCCGGGTGGCGGAGGACTGAACGACATCTTCGAGGCTCAGAAAATCGAATGGCAC
GAACATCACCATCACCATCACCATCACCATTAAGGCCGGCCTGTAGTCACTGGCACAACGCGTTACCCGG
TAAGCCAATCGGGTATACACGGTCGTCATACTGCAGACAGGGTTCTTCTACTTTGCAAGATAGTCTTGAG
TAGTAAAATAAATAGATAGAGAAAATCAGCCTCGACTGTGCCTTCTAGTTGCCAGCCATCTGTTGTTTGC
CCCTCCCCCGTGCCTTCCTTGACCCTGGAAGGTGCCACTCCCACTGTCCTTTCCTAATAAAATGAGGAAA
TTGCATCACAACACTCAACCCTATCTCGGTCTATTCTTTTGATTTATAAGGGATTTTGCCGATTTCGGCC
TATTGGTTAAAAAATGAGCTGATTTAACAAAAATTTAACGCGAATTAATTCTGTGGAATGTGTGTCAGTT
AGGGTGTGGAAAGTCCCCAGGCTCCCCAGCAGGCAGAAGTATGCAAAGCATGCATCTCAATTAGTCAGCA
ACCAGGTGTGGAAAGTCCCCAGGCTCCCCAGCAGGCAGAAGTATGCAAAGCATGCATCTCAATTAGTCAG
CAACCATAGTCCCGCCCCTAACTCCGCCCATCCCGCCCCTAACTCCGCCCAGTTCCGCCCATTCTCCGCC
CCATGGCTGACTAATTTTTTTTATTTATGCAGAGGCCGAGGCCGCCTCTGCCTCTGAGCTATTCCAGAAG
TAGTGAGGAGGCTTTTTTGGAGGCCTAGGCTTTTGCAAAAAGCTCCCGGGAGCTTGTATATCCATTTTCG
GATCTGATCAGCACGTGTTGACAATTAATCATCGGCATAGTATATCGGCATAGTATAATACGACAAGGTG
AGGAACTAAACCATGACCGAGTACAAGCCCACGGTGCGCCTCGCCACCCGCGACGACGTCCCCAGGGCCG
TACGCACCCTCGCCGCCGCGTTCGCCGACTACCCCGCCACGCGCCACACCGTCGATCCGGACCGCCACAT
CGAGCGGGTCACCGAGCTGCAAGAACTCTTCCTCACGCGCGTCGGGCTCGACATCGGCAAGGTGTGGGTC
GCGGACGACGGCGCCGCGGTGGCGGTCTGGACCACGCCGGAGAGCGTCGAAGCGGGGGCGGTGTTCGCCG
AGATCGGCCCGCGCATGGCCGAGTTGAGCGGTTCCCGGCTGGCCGCGCAGCAACAGATGGAAGGCCTCCT
GGCGCCGCACCGGCCCAAGGAGCCCGCGTGGTTCCTGGCCACCGTCGGCGTCTCGCCCGACCACCAGGGC
AAGGGTCTGGGCAGCGCCGTCGTGCTCCCCGGAGTGGAGGCGGCCGAGCGCGCCGGGGTGCCCGCCTTCC
TGGAGACATCCGCGCCCCGCAACCTCCCCTTCTACGAGCGGCTCGGCTTCACCGTCACCGCCGACGTCGA
GGTGCCCGAAGGACCGCGCACCTGGTGCATGACCCGCAAGCCCGGTGCCTGACACGTGCTACGAGATTTC
GATTCCACCGCCGCCTTCTATGAAAGGTTGGGCTTCGGAATCGTTTTCCGGGACGCCGGCTGGATGATCC
TCCAGCGCGGGGATCTCATGCTGGAGTTCTTCGCCCACCCCAACTTGTTTATTGCAGCTTATAATGGTTA
CAAATAAAGCAATAGCATCACAAATTTCACAAATAAAGCATTTTTTTCACTGCATTCTAGTTGTGGTTTG
TCCAAACTCATCAATGTATCTTATCATGTCTGTATACCGTCGACCTCTAGCTAGAGCTTGGCGTAATCAT
GGTCATTACCAATGCTTAATCAGTGAGGCACCTATCTCAGCGATCTGTCTATTTCGTTCATCCATAGTTG
CCTGACTCCCCGTCGTGTAGATAACTACGATACGGGAGGGCTTACCATCTGGCCCCAGCGCTGCGATGAT
ACCGCGAGAACCACGCTCACCGGCTCCGGATTTATCAGCAATAAACCAGCCAGCCGGAAGGGCCGAGCGC
AGAAGTGGTCCTGCAACTTTATCCGCCTCCATCCAGTCTATTAATTGTTGCCGGGAAGCTAGAGTAAGTA
GTTCGCCAGTTAATAGTTTGCGCAACGTTGTTGCCATCGCTACAGGCATCGTGGTGTCACGCTCGTCGTT
TGGTATGGCTTCATTCAGCTCCGGTTCCCAACGATCAAGGCGAGTTACATGATCCCCCATGTTGTGCAAA
AAAGCGGTTAGCTCCTTCGGTCCTCCGATCGTTGTCAGAAGTAAGTTGGCCGCAGTGTTATCACTCATGG
TTATGGCAGCACTGCATAATTCTCTTACTGTCATGCCATCCGTAAGATGCTTTTCTGTGACTGGTGAGTA
CTCAACCAAGTCATTCTGAGAATAGTGTATGCGGCGACCGAGTTGCTCTTGCCCGGCGTCAATACGGGAT
AATACCGCGCCACATAGCAGAACTTTAAAAGTGCTCATCATTGGAAAACGTTCTTCGGGGCGAAAACTCT
CAAGGATCTTACCGCTGTTGAGATCCAGTTCGATGTAACCCACTCGTGCACCCAACTGATCTTCAGCATC
TTTTACTTTCACCAGCGTTTCTGGGTGAGCAAAAACAGGAAGGCAAAATGCCGCAAAAAAGGGAATAAGG
GCGACACGGAAATGTTGAATACTCATATTCTTCCTT
Features (pLannotate 1.2.2; 24 found; start..end, strand, type, name):
    119..143     -  CDS            KanR (fragment): aminoglycoside phosphotransferase; aph(3')-Ia; confers resistance to kanamycin
    254..842     +  rep_origin     ori: high-copy-number ColE1/pMB1/pBR322/pUC origin of replication
   1067..1084    +  terminator     rrnB T2 terminator (fragment): transcription terminator T2 from the E. coli rrnB gene
   1109..1128    -  CDS            lacZα (fragment): LacZα fragment of β-galactosidase; lacZ fragment
   1584..1600    +  protein_bind   lac operator: The lac repressor binds to the lac operator to inhibit transcription in E. coli. This inhibition can be relieved by adding lactose or isopropyl-β-D-thiogalactopyranoside (IPTG). lac repressor encoded by lacI
   1843..2146    +  enhancer       CMV enhancer: human cytomegalovirus immediate early enhancer
   2147..2350    +  promoter       CMV promoter: human cytomegalovirus (CMV) immediate early promoter
   2486..2529    +  intron         CMV intron (fragment): modified intron A from human cytomegalovirus
   2581..2599    +  promoter       SP6 promoter: promoter for bacteriophage SP6 RNA polymerase
   2603..2640    +  CDS            IgH signal sequence (fragment): signal sequence from the mouse immunoglobulin heavy chain variable region
   2701..4944    +  CDS            PTPRU (fragment): PTPRU_HUMAN - Also known as FMI, PCP2, PTPRO. Experimental evidence at protein level: Swiss-Prot protein existence level 1. Tyrosine-protein phosphatase which dephosphorylates CTNNB1. Regulates CTNNB1 function both in cell adhesion and signaling. May function in cell proliferation and migration and play a role in the maintenance of epithelial integrity. May play a role in megakaryocytopoiesis. From Homo sapiens (Human).
   5038..5217    +  CDS            Comp (fragment): COMP_RAT - Experimental evidence at protein level: Swiss-Prot protein existence level 1. May play a role in the structural integrity of cartilage via its interaction with other extracellular matrix proteins such as the collagens and fibronectin. Can mediate the interaction of chondrocytes with the cartilage extracellular matrix through interaction with cell surface integrin receptors. Could play a role in the pathogenesis of osteoarthritis. Potent suppressor of apoptosis in both primary chondrocytes and transformed cells. Suppresses apoptosis by blocking the activation of caspase-3 and by indu
   5205..6657    +  CDS            SEAP (fragment): secreted alkaline phosphatase from human placenta The natural enzyme has a C-terminal transmembrane sequence that is replaced by a GPI anchor.
   6682..6723    +  CDS            AviTag™ (fragment): peptide tag that allows for enzymatic biotinylation
   6727..6750    +  CDS            8xHis: 8xHis affinity tag
   6896..7007    +  polyA_signal   bGH poly(A) signal: bovine growth hormone polyadenylation signal
   7008..7116    +  rep_origin     f1 ori (fragment): f1 bacteriophage origin of replication; arrow indicates direction of (+) strand synthesis
   7130..7459    +  promoter       SV40 promoter: SV40 enhancer and early promoter
   7507..7554    +  promoter       EM7 promoter: synthetic bacterial promoter&nbsp
   7573..8172    +  CDS            PuroR (fragment): puromycin N-acetyltransferase; pac from Streptomyces; confers resistance to puromycin
   8182..8307    +  CDS            ble (fragment): BLE_KLEPN - Experimental evidence at protein level: Swiss-Prot protein existence level 1. Binding protein with a strong affinity to the bleomycin family of antibiotics. Binds to CL990; an antimitotic-antibiotic compound. From Klebsiella pneumoniae.
   8302..8423    +  polyA_signal   SV40 poly(A) signal: SV40 polyadenylation signal
   8476..9336    -  CDS            AmpR: β-lactamase; bla; confers resistance to ampicillin, carbenicillin, and related antibiotics
   9339..89      -  promoter       AmpR promoter (fragment) (across the origin): bla
