[The description below was written by a language model from this plasmid's Addgene catalogue record and pLannotate feature annotations shown in this document.]
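Description:
pD649-HAsp-PTPRU-COMP5AP-AviTag-9xHis is a mammalian expression plasmid of about 9.3 kb built on the pD649 backbone. It is designed to produce the extracellular domain of the human receptor-type tyrosine phosphatase PTPRU as a secreted, multimeric fusion protein. It is maintained in E. coli at high copy through a ColE1/pUC-type origin and selected with ampicillin via a full-length β-lactamase gene. A separate SV40 promoter/EM7 cassette drives a puromycin N-acetyltransferase gene, terminated by an SV40 poly(A) signal, which would allow drug selection of transfected mammalian cells. Short annotated fragments of KanR, lacZα, ble and the f1 origin appear to be backbone remnants rather than functional elements. The depositor also cautions that some plasmids in this collection may carry an IS4-like transposase insertion upstream of the CMV promoter, although none is annotated in this feature table.

Expression is driven by the CMV enhancer and immediate-early promoter, followed by a fragment of CMV intron A and an SP6 promoter that can serve for in vitro transcription or sequencing. The open reading frame starts with a signal sequence: the construct name indicates an HA signal peptide, while the annotation software matched this short region to an immunoglobulin heavy-chain leader. Next comes the PTPRU ectodomain, cloned between retained restriction sites. It is fused at its C terminus to the coiled-coil pentamerisation region of rat cartilage oligomeric matrix protein, human placental alkaline phosphatase, an AviTag for enzymatic biotinylation and a polyhistidine tag, and the transcript ends at a bGH poly(A) signal. Pentamerisation raises avidity for weak binding partners, and the phosphatase provides an enzymatic readout. This suits the secreted protein to use as a probe in extracellular protein–protein interaction screens, in keeping with the cell-surface interactome study this plasmid comes from.
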