Addgene plasmid #157524: pD649-HAsp-PTPRU-COMP5AP-AviTag-9xHis
Purpose: Mammalian expression of cell-surface protein extracellular domain fused to COMP5AP-AviTag-9xHis. Protein is secreted from cells.
Depositing lab: Chris Garcia. Depositing organization: Stanford University. Publication: A Human IgSF Cell-Surface Interactome Reveals a Complex Network of Protein-Protein Interactions. Wojtowicz WM, Vielmetter J, Fernandes RA, Siepe DH, Eastman CL, Chisholm GB, Cox S, Klock H, Anderson PW, Rue SM, Miller JJ, Glaser SM, Bragstad ML, Vance J, Lam AW, Lesley SA, Zinn K, Garcia KC. Cell. 2020 Aug 20;182(4):1027-1043.e17. doi: 10.1016/j.cell.2020.07.025. PubMed 32822567.
Backbone
  Vector backbone: pD649
  Backbone size w/o insert (bp): 7153
  Vector type: Mammalian Expression
Growth in bacteria
  Bacterial resistance: Ampicillin, 100 μg/mL
  Growth temperature: 37°C
  Growth strain: DH5alpha
  Copy number: High Copy
Gene/Insert
  Gene/Insert name: PTPRU
  Species: H. sapiens (human)
  Insert size (bp): 2193
  Entrez Gene: PTPRU (a.k.a. FMI, PCP-2, PTP, PTP-J, PTP-PI, PTP-RO, PTPPSI, PTPRO, PTPU2, R-PTP-PSI, R-PTP-U, hPTP-J)
  Promoter: CMV/SP6
  Tag / fusion protein: COMP5AP-AviTag-9xHis (C terminal on backbone)
  Cloning method: Restriction Enzyme; 5′ cloning site GCGGCCGC (not destroyed); 3′ cloning site GGCGCGCC (not destroyed)
  Sequencing primers: 5′ ATTTAGGTGACACTATAG; 3′ CGTCGCACTCCATCACGGTG
Resource information
  A portion of this plasmid was derived from a plasmid made by: synthesis by ThermoFisher
Terms and licenses: Academic/Nonprofit Terms; Industry Terms: Not Available to Industry
Depositor comments: Some plasmids in this collection may have an IS4-like element ISVsa5 family transposase upstream of the CMV promoter.
How to cite: pD649-HAsp-PTPRU-COMP5AP-AviTag-9xHis was a gift from Chris Garcia (Addgene plasmid # 157524 ; http://n2t.net/addgene:157524 ; RRID:Addgene_157524)
