>Addgene plasmid #157524 | pD649-HAsp-PTPRU-COMP5AP-AviTag-9xHis | depositor partial sequence | sequence record 304158 | insert (extracellular domain)
GAAACAGAAACACCAGCCGCCGGATGTACCTTCGAGGAAGCTTCTGATCCTGCCGTGCCTTGCGAGTACT
CTCAGGCCCAGTACGACGACTTCCAGTGGGAGCAAGTGCGGATTCACCCTGGAACAAGAGCCCCTGCTGA
TCTGCCTCACGGCAGCTACCTGATGGTCAATACCTCTCAGCATGCCCCTGGACAGAGGGCCCACGTGATC
TTTCAGAGCCTGAGCGAGAACGACACCCACTGCGTGCAGTTCAGCTACTTCCTGTACAGCAGAGATGGAC
ACAGCCCTGGCACACTGGGCGTGTACGTTAGAGTTAATGGCGGCCCTCTGGGCAGCGCCGTGTGGAATAT
GACAGGATCTCATGGCAGACAGTGGCACCAGGCCGAACTGGCCGTTAGCACCTTCTGGCCTAATGAGTAC
CAGGTGCTGTTCGAGGCCCTGATCAGCCCCGATAGAAGAGGCTACATGGGCCTCGACGATATCCTGCTGC
TGAGCTACCCTTGTGCCAAGGCTCCTCACTTTAGCAGACTGGGCGACGTGGAAGTGAATGCCGGCCAGAA
TGCCAGCTTTCAGTGTATGGCTGCTGGCAGAGCCGCCGAGGCTGAAAGATTTCTGCTGCAGAGACAGTCT
GGCGCCCTGGTTCCAGCTGCCGGCGTTAGACACATCAGCCATCGGAGATTTCTGGCCACCTTTCCTCTGG
CTGCCGTGTCCAGAGCCGAGCAGGATCTGTATAGATGCGTGTCACAGGCTCCTAGAGGCGCTGGCGTGTC
CAATTTTGCCGAGCTGATCGTGAAAGAGCCTCCTACACCTATCGCTCCTCCACAGCTGCTGAGAGCCGGA
CCTACCTATCTGATCATCCAGCTGAACACCAACAGCATCATCGGCGACGGCCCTATCGTGCGGAAAGAAA
TCGAGTACAGAATGGCCAGAGGACCCTGGGCCGAAGTGCATGCAGTTAGCCTGCAGACCTACAAGCTGTG
GCATCTGGACCCCGACACCGAGTACGAAATCAGCGTGCTGCTTACAAGACCTGGCGACGGTGGAACAGGC
AGACCTGGACCTCCTCTGATCAGCAGAACAAAGTGCGCCGAGCCTATGAGAGCCCCTAAAGGACTGGCCT
TTGCCGAGATTCAGGCCAGACAGCTGACTCTGCAATGGGAGCCTCTGGGCTACAATGTGACCAGGTGTCA
CACCTACACCGTGTCTCTGTGCTACCACTACACCCTGGGCAGCAGCCACAACCAGACCATCAGAGAATGC
GTGAAAACCGAGCAGGGCGTGTCCCGGTACACCATCAAGAACCTGCTGCCTTACCGGAATGTGCACGTGC
GCCTGGTGCTGACAAACCCCGAAGGCCGGAAAGAGGGCAAAGAAGTCACCTTCCAGACCGACGAGGATGT
GCCTTCTGGAATTGCCGCCGAGAGCCTGACCTTCACACCCCTGGAAGATATGATCTTTCTGAAGTGGGAA
GAACCCCAAGAGCCTAACGGCCTGATCACCCAGTATGAGATCAGCTACCAGAGCATCGAGAGCAGCGACC
CTGCTGTGAATGTGCCCGGACCTAGAAGAACCATCAGCAAGCTGCGGAACGAGACATACCACGTGTTCAG
CAATCTGCACCCCGGCACCACCTACCTGTTTTCTGTTAGAGCCCGGACAGGCAAAGGCTTTGGACAGGCC
GCTCTGACCGAGATCACCACCAATATCAGCGCCCCTAGCTTCGACTACGCCGACATGCCTTCTCCACTGG
GCGAGAGCGAGAATACCATCACAGTGCTGCTCAGACCCGCTCAAGGCAGAGGCGCCCCTATCAGCGTGTA
CCAAGTGATCGTGGAAGAAGAGAGAGCCAGACGGCTGAGAAGAGAGCCTGGCGGACAGGATTGCTTTCCC
GTGCCTCTGACATTTGAGGCTGCCCTGGCTAGAGGACTGGTGCACTATTTTGGAGCCGAGCTGGCCGCTT
CTAGCCTGCCTGAAGCTATGCCTTTCACCGTGGGCGACAATCAGACCTATAGAGGCTTCTGGAACCCTCC
ACTGGAACCCAGAAAGGCCTACCTGATCTACTTCCAAGCCGCCAGCCACCTGAAGGGCGAGACAAGACTG
AATTGCATCAGAATCGCCCGGAAGGCCGCCTGCAAAGAGTCTAAAAGACCTCTGGAAGTGTCCCAGCGGA
GCGAGGAAATGGGCCTGATTCTT
